>Addgene plasmid #127923 | pHelper_AcCAST | addgene full sequence | sequence record 263304 | Addgene NGS Result
GCAAACCGCCTCTCCCCGCGCGTTGGCCGATTCATTAATGCAGCTGGCACGACAGGTTTCCCGACTGGAA
AGCGGGCAGTGAGCGCAACGCAATTAATGTGAGTTAGCTCACTCATTAGGCACCCCAGGCTTTACACTTT
ATGCTTCCGGCTCGTATGTTGTGTGGAATTGTGAGCGGATAACAATTTCACACAGGAAACAGCTATGACC
ATGATTACGCCAAGCTCCAAAACGATCTCAAGAAGATCATCTTATTAATTTTACACTTTATGCTTCCGGC
TCGTATGTTGAAAGAGGAGAAAGGATCTATGGCAGACGAAGAATTTGAATTTACTGAAGGAACGACGCAA
GTTCCAGATGCTATTTTGCTTGACAAGAGTAATTTTGTGGTAGATCCATCCCAAATTATTCTGGCAACGT
CGGATAGACATAAACTGACATTTAATCTAATCCAGTGGCTTGCTGAATCTCCCAACCGCACTATTAAGTC
TCAGAGAAAACAGGCAGTTGCAAATACCCTTGATGTTTCTACTCGCCAGGTGGAACGTCTTCTCAAGCAA
TACGATGAAGACAAGTTAAGAGAGACAGCAGGAATAGAACGAGCCGATAAGGGAAAATATCGAGTTAGCG
AATATTGGCAAAACTTCATCACAACAATCTATGAAAAGAGTCTGAAAGAAAAACATCCAATATCACCAGC
ATCCATAGTTCGTGAAGTGAAGCGACACGCAATTGTGGATCTTGAACTTAAGCTAGGAGAATATCCTCAT
CAAGCCACTGTTTATAGAATTTTAGATCCTTTAATCGAGCAACAGAAACGGAAAACAAGAGTTAGAAATC
CGGGTTCGGGATCTTGGATGACAGTAGTAACACGAGATGGAGAGTTACTTAGGGCTGACTTTAGTAACCA
AATTATTCAGTGTGACCATACTAAATTGGATGTTCGCATAGTTGATAATCATGGCAATTTACTGTCTGAT
CGTCCTTGGCTAACTACTATTGTGGATACTTTTTCAAGCTGTGTTGTTGGTTTTCGCTTATGGATTAAAC
AACCCGGTTCTACAGAGGTGGCTTTAGCTTTAAGACACGCTATTTTACCTAAAAACTACCCTGAAGATTA
TCAACTTAATAAGTCTTGGGATGTATGTGGACACCCCTATCAATATTTTTTTACTGATGGTGGTAAAGAT
TTTCGCTCAAAACATCTCAAAGCTATTGGTAAGAAATTAGGATTTCAGTGTGAATTACGCGATCGCCCAC
CGGAAGGTGGTATTGTGGAACGGATTTTCAAAACTATTAATACTCAAGTTCTCAAAGAGTTACCTGGTTA
TACAGGGGCAAATGTTCAGGAACGCCCAGAAAATGCAGAGAAAGAAGCCTGTTTAACTATTCAGGATTTG
GATAAGATTCTCGCTAGTTTCTTTTGTGATATCTATAATCACGAGCCTTATCCTAAAGAGCCTCGTGATA
CGAGATTTGAACGCTGGTTTAAGGGTATGGGAGGAAAACTACCTGAACCTTTGGATGAGCGAGAATTAGA
TATTTGTTTGATGAAAGAAGCCCAACGAGTTGTTCAAGCTCATGGATCTATTCAATTTGAAAACCTGATT
TATCGGGGAGAATTTCTCAAAGCACATAAAGGTGAATATGTAACGCTGAGATATGATCCAGATCATATCC
TGAGTTTATATATCTACAGTGGTGAAACTGATGATAATGCAGGAGAATTTTTGGGTTATGCTCATGCCGT
TAATATGGATACCCATGATTTAAGTATAGAAGAATTAAAAGCCCTGAATAAAGAGAGAAGTAATGCTCGT
AAGGAGCATTTTAACTATGATGCTTTATTAGCATTGGGTAAACGTAAAGAACTTGTAGAGGAACGGAAAG
AGGATAAAAAGGCAAAAAGAAACTCAGAACAAAAGCGTCTCCGTTCTGCATCCAAGAAAAATTCCAATGT
TATTGAACTACGCAAAAGTAGGACTTCCAAATCTTTGAAGAAACAAGAAAATCAGGAAGTTTTACCAGAG
AGAATTTCCAGGGAAGAAATCAAGCTTGAGAAGATAGAACAGCAACCACAGGAAAATCTATCAGCTTCAC
CTAACACTCAAGAAGAAGAGAGACATAAGTTAGTTTTCTCTAACCGTCAAAAAAATTTGAACAAGATTTG
GTAAATTATGGCGCAACCTCAACTTGCAACTCAATCTATTGTTGAAGTCCTAGCCCCAAGGTTAGACATC
AAAGCTCAAATTGCTAAAACTATTGATATTGAAGAGATTTTTAGAGCTTGTTTTATCACTACTGATCGGG
CTTCGGAATGCTTCAGATGGTTAGATGAATTGCGTATTCTCAAACAATGTGGTCGAATCATTGGACCAAG
AAATGTGGGAAAAAGCAGAGCCGCGCTTCACTATCGAGATGAGGATAAAAAACGAGTTTCCTATGTAAAG
GCTTGGTCTGCATCGAGTTCTAAGCGGCTATTTTCACAAATCCTGAAGGATATTAATCATGCTGCACCAA
CAGGTAAACGACAGGATTTACGTCCAAGATTAGCGGGTAGTCTGGAACTATTTGGATTGGAATTGGTGAT
TATAGATAATGCGGAAAATCTTCAAAAAGAAGCACTGCTAGACTTGAAACAACTTTTTGAAGAGTGTAAT
GTTCCTATTGTTTTAGCTGGAGGTAAGGAGTTAGATGATCTTTTACACGATTGTGATTTGTTGACTAATT
TCCCAACACTCTATGAGTTTGAACGGTTGGAATATGATGATTTCAAAAAAACATTAACTACAATTGAATT
GGATGTTTTATCTCTTCCAGAAGCATCTAATTTAGCTGAGGGCAATATTTTTGAGATTTTAGCAGTTAGT
ACAGAAGCACGAATGGGAATTTTAATCAAGATACTAACTAAGGCTGTTTTACATTCTCTCAAAAATGGAT
TTCACCGAGTTGATGAAAGTATTTTAGAAAAAATTGCTAGTCGTTATGGCACAAAATATATTCCTCTCAA
AAACAGAAATAGGGATTGATGAAGATGATGAAATTCGCCCAAAGTTAGGCTATGTTGAACCTTATGAGGA
GGAGAGTATTAGTCATTATCTAGGGCGTTTGCGACGGTTTAAGGCTAACAGCCTACCGTCAGGATACTCT
TTGGGAAAAATTGCTGGACTCGGTGCAATGATTTCACGTTGGGAGAAGCTTTATTTCAATCCTTTTCCTA
CTCTACAAGAGTTGGAGGCTTTGTCCTCTGTGGTGGGAGTTAATGCAGATAGATTAATAGAAATGCTCCC
CTCTCAGGGAATGACGATGAAGCCTAGACCAATTAGGTTATGTGGGGCTTGTTATGCAGAATCTCCTTGT
CATCGGATTGAGTGGCAGTGTAAGGATAGAATGAAATGCGATCGCCACAATTTACGTTTATTAATAAAAT
GTACTAATTGTGAAACTCCTTTCCCGATTCCCGCAGATTGGGTTAAAGGTCAATGTCCTCATTGTTCCCT
GCCTTTTGCAAAGATGGCGAAAAGGCAAAGGCGTGATTAGATTGTGGGAATAAGGCCATTATTACAGAGT
GCTTTGCAATTCTTACGGAGAGATTTGCGATCGCACCTCAGTTACAAACAAGAAAGAGATGTGAACACCA
CGGAAATTATTTACACTTTATGCTTCCGGCTCGTATGTTGAAAGAGGAGAAAGGATCTATGAGCGTTATC
ACAATTCAATGTCGCTTGGTTGCTGAAGAAGACAGCCTCCGTCAACTATGGGAATTGATGAGTGAAAAAA
ATACACCATTCATCAATGAAATTTTGCTACAGATAGGAAAACACCCAGAATTTGAAACCTGGCTAGAAAA
AGGTAGAATACCGGCTGAATTACTCAAAACACTGGGTAACTCCCTGAAAACTCAAGAACCTTTTACTGGA
CAACCTGGACGTTTTTACACCTCAGCGATTACTTTAGTGGATTATCTGTATAAATCCTGGTTTGCTTTAC
AGAAACGCAGAAAGCAGCAAATAGAAGGGAAACAGCGTTGGCTAAAAATGCTCAAAAGTGATCAAGAACT
TGAGCAAGAAAGTCAATCTAGCTTAGAAGTAATCCGTAATAAAGCCACTGAACTTTTTAGCAAATTTACC
CCTCAGTCCGATAGCGAAGCGCTCCGTAGGAATCAAAATGACAAACAGAAAAAGGTAAAAAAGACTAAAA
AATCCACAAAACCGAAAACATCTTCAATTTTCAAAATTTTTTTAAGCACTTACGAAGAAGCGGAAGAACC
TCTTACTCGTTGCGCTCTTGCATATCTACTCAAAAATAACTGTCAAATTAGTGAACTGGATGAAAACCCA
GAAGAATTTACCAGAAATAAGCGCAGAAAAGAAATAGAAATTGAGCGATTAAAAGATCAACTCCAAAGTC
GCATCCCCAAAGGTAGAGATTTGACAGGAGAAGAATGGTTAGAAACCTTAGAAATTGCCACCTTCAATGT
TCCGCAAAATGAAAATGAAGCAAAAGCATGGCAAGCAGCACTTTTAAGAAAAACTGCTAATGTTCCCTTT
CCTGTAGCTTATGAATCTAACGAGGATATGACATGGTTAAAGAATGATAAAAATCGTCTCTTTGTACGGT
TCAATGGCTTGGGAAAACTTACTTTTGAGATTTACTGCGATAAGCGTCATTTGCACTACTTCCAACGCTT
TTTAGAGGATCAAGAAATTCTACGCAATAGTAAAAGGCAGCACTCAAGCAGTTTGTTTACTCTACGCTCA
GGAAGAATAGCTTGGTTGCCAGGTGAAGAAAAAGGTGAACATTGGAAAGTAAATCAACTAAATTTTTATT
GTTCTTTAGATACTCGAATGCTGACTACCGAAGGAACTCAACAGGTAGTTGAGGAGAAAGTTACAGCAAT
TACCGAAATTTTAAATAAAACAAAACAGAAAGATGATCTCAACGATAAACAACAAGCTTTTATTACTCGT
CAGCAATCAACACTAGCTCGAATTAATAACCCTTTTCCTCGTCCCAGTAAACCTAATTATCAAGGTAAAT
CTTCTATCCTCATAGGTGTTAGTTTTGGACTAGAAAAACCAGTCACAGTAGCAGTCGTAGATGTTGTTAA
AAATAAAGTTATAGCTTATCGCAGTGTCAAACAACTACTTGGTGAAAACTATAATCTTCTGAATCGTCAG
CGACAACAACAGCAACGCCTATCTCACGAACGCCACAAAGCCCAAAAACAAAATGCACCCAACTCTTTTG
GTGAATCTGAATTAGGACAATATGTGGATAGATTGTTAGCAGATGCAATTATTGCGATCGCTAAAAAATA
TCAAGCTGGCAGTATAGTTTTACCCAAACTCCGCGATATGCGAGAGCAAATCAGCAGTGAAATTCAATCC
AGAGCAGAAAATCAATGCCCTGGTTACAAAGAAGGCCAACAAAAATACGCCAAAGAATATCGAATAAACG
TTCATCGCTGGAGTTATGGACGATTAATCGAGAGTATCAAATCCCAAGCAGCACAAGCTGGAATTGCAAT
TGAAACTGGAAAACAGTCAATCAGAGGCAGTCCACAAGAAAAAGCACGAGATTTAGCCGTCTTTACTTAC
CAAGAACGTCAAGCTGCGCTAATTTAGTTTACTAATCCGAACCTTGACAATATAATATGGATACAACAGC
GCCGTAGTTCATGCTCCTTGGAGTCTCTGTACTATGAAAAATCTGGCTTAGTTTGGCAGTTGGAAGACTG
TCATGCTTTCTGAGCCTGGTAGCTGCCCGCTTCTGATGCTGCTGTCGCAAGACAGGATAGGTGCGCTCCC
AGCAATAAGGAGTAAGGCTTTTAGCCATAGTCGTTATTTATAACGATGTGGATTTCCACAGTGGTGGCTA
CTGAATCACCCCCTTCGTCGGGGGAATCCTCCCAAATCTTTTTTTTGGCGAACCATAAGCGGGGTCAAAA
ACCCTGGGGATCTGCCAAAACCTTGAATCCCTTGTCCAGTATTTATTTGACTCATTTGAAGAGTGATGAA
TGTCCTCTATTGAGAGCAAAAAAACAGATTTTTTAACAGGTTTGCCAAAATCGCATCTGGAAACCTGTAT
TGGCAAGGGTCTAGACGGGCGCGTTGACAGCTAGCTCAGTCCTAGGTATAATGCTAGCGTTTCAACTACC
ATCCCGACTAGGGGTGGGTTGAAAGGAGAAGTCATTTAATAAGGCCACTGTTAAAACTCCAAAGTTTCAA
CTACCATCCCGACTAGGGGTGGGTTGAAAGCGGCCGACGCGCTGGGCTACGTCAATTCACTGGCCGTCGT
TTTACAACGTCGTGACTGGGAAAACCCTGGCGTTACCCAACTTAATCGCCTTGCAGCACATCCCCCTTTC
GCCAGCTGGCGTAATAGCGAAGAGGCCCGCACCGATCGCCCTTCCCAACAGTTGCGCAGCCTGAATGGCG
AATGGCGCCTGATGCGGTATTTTCTCCTTACGCATCTGTGCGGTATTTCACACCGCATATGGTGCACTCT
CAGTACAATCTGCTCTGATGCCGCATAGTTAAGCCAGCCCCGACACCCGCCAACACCCGCTGACGCGCCC
TGACGGGCTTGTCTGCTCCCGGCATCCGCTTACAGACAAGCTGTGACCGTCTCCGGGAGCTGCATGTGTC
AGAGGTTTTCACCGTCATCACCGAAACGCGCGAGACGAAAGGGCCTCGTGATACGCCTATTTTTATAGGT
TAATGTCATGATAATAATGGTTTCTTAGACGTCAGGTGGCACTTTTCGGGGAAATGTGCGCGGAACCCCT
ATTTGTTTATTTTTCTAAATACATTCAAATATGTATCCGCTCATGAGACAATAACCCTGATAAATGCTTC
AATAATATTGAAAAAGGAAGAGTATGAGTATTCAACATTTCCGTGTCGCCCTTATTCCCTTTTTTGCGGC
ATTTTGCCTTCCTGTTTTTGCTCACCCAGAAACGCTGGTGAAAGTAAAAGATGCTGAAGATCAGTTGGGT
GCACGAGTGGGTTACATCGAACTGGATCTCAACAGCGGTAAGATCCTTGAGAGTTTTCGCCCCGAAGAAC
GTTTTCCAATGATGAGCACTTTTAAAGTTCTGCTATGTGGCGCGGTATTATCCCGTATTGACGCCGGGCA
AGAGCAACTCGGTCGCCGCATACACTATTCTCAGAATGACTTGGTTGAGTACTCACCAGTCACAGAAAAG
CATCTTACGGATGGCATGACAGTAAGAGAATTATGCAGTGCTGCCATAACCATGAGTGATAACACTGCGG
CCAACTTACTTCTGACAACGATCGGAGGACCGAAGGAGCTAACCGCTTTTTTGCACAACATGGGGGATCA
TGTAACTCGCCTTGATCGTTGGGAACCGGAGCTGAATGAAGCCATACCAAACGACGAGCGTGACACCACG
ATGCCTGTAGCAATGGCAACAACGTTGCGCAAACTATTAACTGGCGAACTACTTACTCTAGCTTCCCGGC
AACAATTAATAGACTGGATGGAGGCGGATAAAGTTGCAGGACCACTTCTGCGCTCGGCCCTTCCGGCTGG
CTGGTTTATTGCTGATAAATCTGGAGCCGGTGAGCGTGGGTCTCGCGGTATCATTGCAGCACTGGGGCCA
GATGGTAAGCCCTCCCGTATCGTAGTTATCTACACGACGGGGAGTCAGGCAACTATGGATGAACGAAATA
GACAGATCGCTGAGATAGGTGCCTCACTGATTAAGCATTGGTAACTGTCAGACCAAGTTTACTCATATAT
ACTTTAGATTGATTTAAAACTTCATTTTTAATTTAAAAGGATCTAGGTGAAGATCCTTTTTGATAATCTC
ATGACCAAAATCCCTTAACGTGAGTTTTCGTTCCACTGAGCGTCAGACCCCGTAGAAAAGATCAAAGGAT
CTTCTTGAGATCCTTTTTTTCTGCGCGTAATCTGCTGCTTGCAAACAAAAAAACCACCGCTACCAGCGGT
GGTTTGTTTGCCGGATCAAGAGCTACCAACTCTTTTTCCGAAGGTAACTGGCTTCAGCAGAGCGCAGATA
CCAAATACTGTTCTTCTAGTGTAGCCGTAGTTAGGCCACCACTTCAAGAACTCTGTAGCACCGCCTACAT
ACCTCGCTCTGCTAATCCTGTTACCAGTGGCTGCTGCCAGTGGCGATAAGTCGTGTCTTACCGGGTTGGA
CTCAAGACGATAGTTACCGGATAAGGCGCAGCGGTCGGGCTGAACGGGGGGTTCGTGCACACAGCCCAGC
TTGGAGCGAACGACCTACACCGAACTGAGATACCTACAGCGTGAGCTATGAGAAAGCGCCACGCTTCCCG
AAGGGAGAAAGGCGGACAGGTATCCGGTAAGCGGCAGGGTCGGAACAGGAGAGCGCACGAGGGAGCTTCC
AGGGGGAAACGCCTGGTATCTTTATAGTCCTGTCGGGTTTCGCCACCTCTGACTTGAGCGTCGATTTTTG
TGATGCTCGTCAGGGGGGCGGAGCCTATGGAAAAACGCCAGCAACGCGGCCTTTTTACGGTTCCTGGCCT
TTTGCTGGCCTTTTGCTCACATGTTCTTTCCTGCGTTATCCCCTGATTCTGTGGATAACCGTATTACCGC
CTTTGAGTGAGCTGATACCGCTCGCCGCAGCCGAACGACCGAGCGCAGCGAGTCAGTGAGCGAGGAAGCG
GAAGAGCGCCCAATAC
Features (pLannotate 1.2.2; 15 found; start..end, strand, type, name):
     95..116     +  protein_bind   CAP binding site: CAP binding activates transcription in the presence of cAMP. E. coli catabolite activator protein
    131..161     +  promoter       lac promoter: promoter for the E. coli lac operon
    169..185     +  protein_bind   lac operator: The lac repressor binds to the lac operator to inhibit transcription in E. coli. This inhibition can be relieved by adding lactose or isopropyl-β-D-thiogalactopyranoside (IPTG). lac repressor encoded by lacI
    260..290     +  promoter       lac promoter: promoter for the E. coli lac operon
   3650..3680    +  promoter       lac promoter: promoter for the E. coli lac operon
   6114..6148    +  promoter       J23119 promoter: bacterial promoter (Registry of Standard Biological Parts BBa J23119)
   6148..6184    -  ncRNA          CRISPR-DR15: Accession: RF01329 - CRISPR RNA direct repeat element
   6223..6259    -  ncRNA          CRISPR-DR15: Accession: RF01329 - CRISPR RNA direct repeat element
   6285..6442    +  CDS            lacZα (fragment): LacZα fragment of β-galactosidase; lacZ fragment
   6448..6547    -  misc_feature   bom (fragment): basis of mobility region from pBR322
   6649..6684    -  CDS            rop (fragment): Rop protein, which maintains plasmids at low copy number; rop
   6779..6883    +  promoter       AmpR promoter: bla
   6884..7744    +  CDS            AmpR: β-lactamase; bla; confers resistance to ampicillin, carbenicillin, and related antibiotics
   7915..8503    +  rep_origin     ori: high-copy-number ColE1/pMB1/pBR322/pUC origin of replication
   8686..82      +  CDS            lacI (fragment) (across the origin): lac repressor; lacI; The lac repressor binds to the lac operator to inhibit transcription in E. coli. This inhibition can be relieved by adding lactose or isopropyl-β-D-thiogalactopyranoside (IPTG).
