[The description below was written by a language model from this plasmid's Addgene catalogue record and pLannotate feature annotations shown in this document.]
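Description:
pHelper_AcCAST is a bacterial expression "helper" plasmid built on the pUC19 backbone that supplies the protein and RNA components of the AcCAST CRISPR-associated transposase system. It is propagated in E. coli at high copy from the ColE1/pUC-type origin and selected with ampicillin through the β-lactamase (AmpR) gene and its native promoter. Leftover backbone pieces, namely fragments of lacZα, lacI, rop and the bom region, are also detected but are not functional payload elements.

The recorded insert comprises four genes: the transposition proteins AcTnsB, AcTnsC and AcTniQ, together with the CRISPR effector AcCas12k. The automated feature table does not annotate these coding sequences, but it leaves large unannotated stretches downstream of several lac promoter copies (one with the CAP binding site and lac operator near the start of the record, a second shortly after, and a third roughly in the middle of the insert). This suggests that lac promoters drive the genes, although the record does not state which promoter serves which gene. Downstream, a constitutive J23119 promoter is followed by two CRISPR direct repeat elements flanking a short gap, consistent with a minimal CRISPR array encoding the crRNA that, per the catalogue entry, targets the PSP1 protospacer. A tracrRNA is not annotated, and the record does not say whether one is present.

In CAST systems, Cas12k with its guide RNA recognises a target site and recruits the Tn7-like transposition machinery to insert a transposon cargo nearby. This plasmid therefore provides the machinery for RNA-guided DNA insertion in E. coli, presumably alongside separate donor and target constructs that the record does not describe.
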