Addgene plasmid #127923: pHelper_AcCAST
Purpose: Expresses AcCAST and a crRNA targeting PSP1
Depositing lab: Feng Zhang. Depositing organization: Broad Institute. Publication: RNA-guided DNA insertion with CRISPR-associated transposases. Strecker J, Ladha A, Gardner Z, Schmid-Burgk JL, Makarova KS, Koonin EV, Zhang F. Science. 2019 Jul 5;365(6448):48-53. doi: 10.1126/science.aax9181. Epub 2019 Jun 6. PubMed 31171706.
Backbone
  Vector backbone: pUC19
Growth in bacteria
  Bacterial resistance: Ampicillin, 100 μg/mL
  Growth temperature: 37°C
  Growth strain: NEB Stable
  Copy number: High Copy
Gene/Insert
  Gene/Insert name: AcTnsB, AcTnsC, AcTniQ, AcCas12k
Terms and licenses: Academic/Nonprofit Terms; Industry Terms: Not Available to Industry
How to cite: pHelper_AcCAST was a gift from Feng Zhang (Addgene plasmid # 127923 ; http://n2t.net/addgene:127923 ; RRID:Addgene_127923)
